Addgene plasmid #176449: pVRC8400-SARS-CoV-2-RBD-SD1-N501Y-A570D-AVI
Purpose: Expresses SARS-CoV-2 RBD-SD1 domain containing N501Y-A570D mutations with single chain Fc, HRV3C protease cleavage site, and AVI tag
Depositing lab: Peter Kwong. Depositing organization: National Institute of Allergy and Infectious Diseases (NIAID). Publication: Molecular probes of spike ectodomain and its subdomains for SARS-CoV-2 variants, Alpha through Omicron. Teng IT, Nazzari AF, Choe M, Liu T, Oliveira de Souza M, Petrova Y, Tsybovsky Y, Wang S, Zhang B, Artamonov M, Madan B, Huang A, Lopez Acevedo SN, Pan X, Ruckwardt TJ, DeKosky BJ, Mascola JR, Misasi J, Sullivan NJ, Zhou T, Kwong PD. PLoS One. 2022 May 24;17(5):e0268767. doi: 10.1371/journal.pone.0268767. eCollection 2022. PubMed 35609088.
Backbone
  Vector backbone: pVRC8400
  Vector type: Mammalian Expression
Growth in bacteria
  Bacterial resistance: Kanamycin, 50 μg/mL
  Growth temperature: 37°C
  Growth strain: DH5alpha
  Copy number: Unknown
Gene/Insert
  Gene/Insert name: SARS-CoV-2-RBD-SD1-N501Y-A570D
  Mutation: N501Y, A570D
  Entrez Gene: S (a.k.a. GU280_gp02, spike glycoprotein)
  Tag / fusion protein: scFc (N terminal on insert); HRV3C (N terminal on insert); AVI (C terminal on insert)
Terms and licenses: Academic/Nonprofit Terms; Industry Terms: Not Available to Industry
How to cite: pVRC8400-SARS-CoV-2-RBD-SD1-N501Y-A570D-AVI was a gift from Peter Kwong (Addgene plasmid # 176449 ; http://n2t.net/addgene:176449 ; RRID:Addgene_176449)
