[The description below was written by a language model from this plasmid's Addgene catalogue record and pLannotate feature annotations shown in this document.]
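Description:
pVRC8400-SARS-CoV-2-RBD-SD1-N501Y-A570D-AVI is a mammalian expression plasmid of about 6.8 kb built on the pVRC8400 backbone. It is designed to produce a soluble fragment of the SARS-CoV-2 spike glycoprotein. In bacteria it is maintained through a high-copy ColE1/pUC-type origin and selected with kanamycin via an aph(3')-Ia aminoglycoside phosphotransferase gene. The short rop, bom, bla and Tn903 transposase matches in the annotation are backbone remnants rather than functional elements.

The expression cassette uses the human CMV immediate-early enhancer and promoter. These are followed by a truncated HTLV-1 LTR segment and a modified CMV intron A fragment, leader elements generally included to boost transcript processing and translation, and the cassette ends in a bovine growth hormone polyadenylation signal. The open reading frame begins with a short region matching a mouse immunoglobulin heavy-chain variable gene, which most likely serves as a secretion signal, although the record does not say so explicitly. Next comes human IgG1 constant-region sequence corresponding to the single-chain Fc (scFc), then an HRV3C protease cleavage site. After this lies the spike fragment covering the receptor-binding domain and subdomain 1 (RBD-SD1), which carries the N501Y and A570D substitutions, and a C-terminal AVI tag. The HRV3C site and AVI tag are listed in the catalogue fields but were not annotated as separate features.

This layout suits Fc-based capture of the expressed fusion, release of the antigen by HRV3C cleavage, and site-specific biotinylation of the AVI tag. The associated publication describes such constructs as molecular probes of the spike ectodomain and its subdomains for SARS-CoV-2 variants.
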