Features (pLannotate 1.2.2; 15 found; start..end, strand, type, name):
     90..905     -  CDS            KanR: aminoglycoside phosphotransferase; aph(3')-Ia; confers resistance to kanamycin in bacteria or G418 (Geneticin®) in eukaryotes
   1028..1115    -  promoter       AmpR promoter (fragment): bla
   1210..1245    +  CDS            rop (fragment): Rop protein, which maintains plasmids at low copy number; rop
   1347..1445    +  misc_feature   bom (fragment): basis of mobility region from pBR322
   1531..1910    +  enhancer       CMV enhancer: human cytomegalovirus immediate early enhancer
   1911..2114    +  promoter       CMV promoter: human cytomegalovirus (CMV) immediate early promoter
   2203..2430    +  LTR            5' LTR (truncated) (fragment): truncated 5' long terminal repeat (LTR) from human T-cell leukemia virus (HTLV) type 1
   2434..2544    +  intron         CMV intron (fragment): modified intron A from human cytomegalovirus
   2595..2663    +  CDS            Ighv1-61 (fragment): HVM05_MOUSE - Also known as Igh-VJ558. Experimental evidence at protein level: Swiss-Prot protein existence level 1. From Mus musculus (Mouse).
   2997..4013    +  CDS            IGHG1: IGHG1_HUMAN - Experimental evidence at protein level: Swiss-Prot protein existence level 1. Constant region of immunoglobulin heavy chains. Immunoglobulins, also known as antibodies, are membrane-bound or secreted glycoproteins produced by B lymphocytes. In the recognition phase of humoral immunity, the membrane-bound immunoglobulins serve as receptors which, upon binding of a specific antigen, trigger the clonal expansion and differentiation of B lymphocytes into immunoglobulins- secreting plasma cells. Secreted immunoglobulins mediate the effector phase of humoral immunity, which results in
   4068..4895    +  CDS            S (fragment): SPIKE_SARS2 - Experimental evidence at protein level: Swiss-Prot protein existence level 1. [Spike glycoprotein]: May down-regulate host tetherin (BST2) by lysosomal degradation, thereby counteracting its antiviral activity. From Severe acute respiratory syndrome coronavirus 2 (2019-nCoV) (SARS-CoV-2).
   4984..5208    +  polyA_signal   bGH poly(A) signal: bovine growth hormone polyadenylation signal
   5746..6334    -  rep_origin     ori: high-copy-number ColE1/pMB1/pBR322/pUC origin of replication
   6506..6577    -  CDS            bla(M) (fragment): β-lactamase lacking the signal sequence; bla(M); allows cytosolic expression of β-lactamase
   6589..6735    -  CDS            TRA2_ECOLX (fragment): Protein predicted: Swiss-Prot protein existence level 4. Required for transposition of transposon Tn903. From Escherichia coli.
>Addgene plasmid #176449 | pVRC8400-SARS-CoV-2-RBD-SD1-N501Y-A570D-AVI | addgene full sequence | sequence record 347363 | Addgene NGS Result
AGCAAAAGTTCGATTTATTCAACAAAGCCGCCGTCCCGTCAAGTCAGCGTAATGCTCTGCCAGTGTTACA
ACCAATTAACCAATTCTGATTAGAAAAACTCATCGAGCATCAAATGAAACTGCAATTTATTCATATCAGG
ATTATCAATACCATATTTTTGAAAAAGCCGTTTCTGTAATGAAGGAGAAAACTCACCGAGGCAGTTCCAT
AGGATGGCAAGATCCTGGTATCGGTCTGCGATTCCGACTCGTCCAACATCAATACAACCTATTAATTTCC
CCTCGTCAAAAATAAGGTTATCAAGTGAGAAATCACCATGAGTGACGACTGAATCCGGTGAGAATGGCAA
AAGCTTATGCATTTCTTTCCAGACTTGTTCAACAGGCCAGCCATTACGCTCGTCATCAAAATCACTCGCA
TCAACCAAACCGTTATTCATTCGTGATTGCGCCTGAGCGAGACGAAATACGCGATCGCTGTTAAAAGGAC
AATTACAAACAGGAATCGAATGCAACCGGCGCAGGAACACTGCCAGCGCATCAACAATATTTTCACCTGA
ATCAGGATATTCTTCTAATACCTGGAATGCTGTTTTCCCGGGGATCGCAGTGGTGAGTAACCATGCATCA
TCAGGAGTACGGATAAAATGCTTGATGGTCGGAAGAGGCATAAATTCCGTCAGCCAGTTTAGTCTGACCA
TCTCATCTGTAACATCATTGGCAACGCTACCTTTGCCATGTTTCAGAAACAACTCTGGCGCATCGGGCTT
CCCATACAATCGATAGATTGTCGCACCTGATTGCCCGACATTATCGCGAGCCCATTTATACCCATATAAA
TCAGCATCCATGTTGGAATTTAATCGCGGCCTCGAGCAAGACGTTTCCCGTTGAATATGGCTCATAACAC
CCCTTGTATTACTGTTTATGTAAGCAGACAGTTTTATTGTTCATGATGATATATTTTTATCTTGTGCAAT
GTAACATCAGAGATTTTGAGACACAACGTGGCTTTCCCCCCCCCCCCATTATTGAAGCATTTATCAGGGT
TATTGTCTCATGAGCGGATACATATTTGAATGTATTTAGAAAAATAAACAAATAGGGGTTCCGCGCACAT
TTCCCCGAAAAGTGCCACCTGACGTCTAAGAAACCATTATTATCATGACATTAACCTATAAAAATAGGCG
TATCACGAGGCCCTTTCGTCTCGCGCGTTTCGGTGATGACGGTGAAAACCTCTGACACATGCAGCTCCCG
GAGACGGTCACAGCTTGTCTGTAAGCGGATGCCGGGAGCAGACAAGCCCGTCAGGGCGCGTCAGCGGGTG
TTGGCGGGTGTCGGGGCTGGCTTAACTATGCGGCATCAGAGCAGATTGTACTGAGAGTGCACCATATGCG
GTGTGAAATACCGCACAGATGCGTAAGGAGAAAATACCGCATCAGATTGGCTATTGGCCATTGCATACGT
TGTATCCATATCATAATATGTACATTTATATTGGCTCATGTCCAACATTACCGCCATGTTGACATTGATT
ATTGACTAGTTATTAATAGTAATCAATTACGGGGTCATTAGTTCATAGCCCATATATGGAGTTCCGCGTT
ACATAACTTACGGTAAATGGCCCGCCTGGCTGACCGCCCAACGACCCCCGCCCATTGACGTCAATAATGA
CGTATGTTCCCATAGTAACGCCAATAGGGACTTTCCATTGACGTCAATGGGTGGAGTATTTACGGTAAAC
TGCCCACTTGGCAGTACATCAAGTGTATCATATGCCAAGTACGCCCCCTATTGACGTCAATGACGGTAAA
TGGCCCGCCTGGCATTATGCCCAGTACATGACCTTATGGGACTTTCCTACTTGGCAGTACATCTACGTAT
TAGTCATCGCTATTACCATGGTGATGCGGTTTTGGCAGTACATCAATGGGCGTGGATAGCGGTTTGACTC
ACGGGGATTTCCAAGTCTCCACCCCATTGACGTCAATGGGAGTTTGTTTTGGCACCAAAATCAACGGGAC
TTTCCAAAATGTCGTAACAACTCCGCCCCATTGACGCAAATGGGCGGTAGGCGTGTACGGTGGGAGGTCT
ATATAAGCAGAGCTCGTTTAGTGAACCGTCAGATCGCCTGGAGACGCCATCCACGCTGTTTTGACCTCCA
TAGAAGACACCGGGACCGATCCAGCCTCCATCGGCTCGCATCTCTCCTTCACGCGCCCGCCGCCCTACCT
GAGGCCGCCATCCACGCCGGTTGAGTCGCGTTCTGCCGCCTCCCGCCTGTGGTGCCTCCTGAACTGCGTC
CGCCGTCTAGGTAAGTTTAAAGCTCAGGTCGAGACCGGGCCTTTGTCCGGCGCTCCCTTGGAGCCTACCT
AGACTCAGCCGGCTCTCCACGCTTTGCCTGACCCTGCTTGCTCAACTCTAGTTAACGGTGGAGGGCAGTG
TAGTCTGAGCAGTACTCGTTGCTGCCGCGCGCGCCACCAGACATAATAGCTGACAGACTAACAGACTGTT
CCTTTCCATGGGTCTTTTCTGCAGTCACCGTCGTCGACACGTGTGATCAGATATCGCGGCCGCTCTAGAC
CACCATGGGATGGTCATGTATCATCCTTTTTCTAGTAGCAACTGCAACCGGTGTACATTCCGCACCAGAG
CTGCTGGGAGGACCTAGCGTGTTCCTGTTTCCCCCTAAGCCTAAGGACACCCTGATGATCAGCCGGACCC
CAGAGGTGACATGCGTGGTGGTGGACGTGTCCCACGAGGACCCCGAGGTGAAGTTCAACTGGTACGTGGA
TGGCGTGGAGGTGCACAATGCCAAGACCAAGCCAAGGGAGGAGCAGTACAACTCTACCTATCGCGTGGTG
AGCGTGCTGACAGTGCTGCACCAGGACTGGCTGAACGGCAAGGAGTACAAGTGTAAGGTGTCTAATAAGG
CCCTGCCTGCCCCAATCGAGAAGACCATCAGCAAGGCAAAGGGACAGCCAAGGGAGCCTCAGGTGTATAC
CCTGCCACCCAGCCGCGACGAGCTGACAAAGAACCAGGTGTCCCTGTACTGCCTGGTGAAGGGCTTCTAT
CCTTCCGATATCGCCGTGGAGTGGGAGTCTAATGGCCAGCCAGAGAACAATTACAAGACCACACCTCCAG
TGCTGGACTCCGATGGCTCTTTCTTTCTGTATTCCAAGCTGACCGTGGATAAGAGCCGGTGGCAGCAGGG
CAACGTGTTTAGCTGTTCCGTGATGCACGAGGCCCTGCACAATCACTACACACAGAAGTCTCTGAGCCTG
TCCCCCGGCAAGGGAGGAGGAGGCAGCGGCGGAGGAGGCTCCGGAGGCGGCGGCTCTGGCGGCGGCGGCA
GCGCCCCTGAACTGCTGGGAGGACCAAGCGTGTTCCTGTTTCCACCTAAGCCCAAAGATACCCTGATGAT
CTCCAGGACCCCTGAAGTCACCTGCGTGGTCGTGGACGTGTCTCATGAGGACCCCGAAGTCAAGTTCAAC
TGGTACGTGGACGGAGTCGAAGTCCATAACGCCAAGACCAAGCCTAGAGAAGAGCAGTACAACTCCACCT
ATAGAGTGGTGTCTGTGCTGACAGTGCTGCATCAGGATTGGCTGAATGGCAAGGAATATAAGTGTAAGGT
GAGCAATAAGGCCCTGCCCGCCCCTATCGAGAAGACCATCTCTAAAGCCAAAGGACAGCCAAGGGAGCCA
CAGGTGTATACACTGCCACCCAGCCGGGACGAGCTGACCAAGAACCAGGTGAGCCTGACATGTCTGGTCA
AGGGCTTCTACCCCAGTGACATTGCTGTGGAGTGGGAGTCCAATGGCCAGCCTGAGAACAATTATAAAAC
TACCCCACCAGTGCTGGACAGCGATGGCTCCTTCTTTCTGACCAGCAAGCTGACAGTGGATAAGTCCCGC
TGGCAGCAGGGAAACGTGTTTTCTTGTAGCGTGATGCATGAGGCCCTGCATAACCACTACACCCAGAAGT
CCCTGTCTCTGAGCCCAGGCAAGGGAGGCAGCGGAGGCGGAGGCAGCGGAGGCCTGGAGGTGCTGTTTCA
GGGCCCTCGGGTGCAGCCTACAGAGAGCATCGTGCGATTTCCAAACATTACCAACCTCTGCCCCTTCGGC
GAGGTGTTTAACGCCACAAGATTTGCCTCCGTTTACGCCTGGAATAGAAAGAGAATCAGCAATTGTGTGG
CCGACTACTCCGTGCTGTATAACAGCGCCTCTTTCAGCACCTTCAAGTGCTACGGCGTTTCCCCAACAAA
GCTGAATGACCTGTGCTTCACCAACGTGTACGCCGACTCCTTCGTAATTAGAGGCGATGAGGTGCGGCAG
ATCGCACCAGGCCAGACCGGTAAGATCGCTGACTACAACTATAAGCTGCCTGATGATTTTACAGGCTGCG
TGATCGCCTGGAACTCTAACAACCTGGATAGCAAGGTGGGCGGCAACTACAACTACCTGTACCGGCTGTT
TCGCAAGTCTAACCTGAAACCTTTCGAGAGAGACATCTCCACAGAGATCTACCAGGCCGGTTCTACACCT
TGTAACGGGGTGGAAGGCTTCAACTGTTACTTCCCTCTGCAAAGCTACGGCTTCCAGCCTACCTACGGAG
TCGGCTACCAGCCATACCGGGTGGTCGTGCTGTCCTTCGAGTTACTCCACGCCCCCGCCACCGTCTGCGG
TCCTAAGAAGTCCACCAATCTGGTTAAGAACAAATGCGTGAACTTCAACTTCAACGGCCTGACCGGGACC
GGCGTGCTGACCGAAAGCAACAAAAAGTTCCTCCCCTTCCAGCAGTTCGGCCGTGATATCGATGACACCA
CAGATGCCGTCAGAGATCCACAGACCCTGGAAATCCTGGATATTACACCCTGCTCCGGAGGAGGCCTGGT
GCCACAGCAGAGCGGAGGCCTGAACGACATCTTCGAGGCCCAGAAGATCGAGTGGCACGAGGGCTGATGA
GGATCCAGATCTGCTGTGCCTTCTAGTTGCCAGCCATCTGTTGTTTGCCCCTCCCCCGTGCCTTCCTTGA
CCCTGGAAGGTGCCACTCCCACTGTCCTTTCCTAATAAAATGAGGAAATTGCATCGCATTGTCTGAGTAG
GTGTCATTCTATTCTGGGGGGTGGGGTGGGGCAGGACAGCAAGGGGGAGGATTGGGAAGACAATAGCAGG
CATGCTGGGGATGCGGTGGGCTCTATGGGTACCCAGGTGCTGAAGAATTGACCCGGTTCCTCCTGGGCCA
GAAAGAAGCAGGCACATCCCCTTCTCTGTGACACACCCTGTCCACGCCCCTGGTTCTTAGTTCCAGCCCC
ACTCATAGGACACTCATAGCTCAGGAGGGCTCCGCCTTCAATCCCACCCGCTAAAGTACTTGGAGCGGTC
TCTCCCTCCCTCATCAGCCCACCAAACCAAACCTAGCCTCCAAGAGTGGGAAGAAATTAAAGCAAGATAG
GCTATTAAGTGCAGAGGGAGAGAAAATGCCTCCAACATGTGAGGAAGTAATGAGAGAAATCATAGAATTT
TAAGGCCATGATTTAAGGCCATCATGGCCTTAATCTTCCGCTTCCTCGCTCACTGACTCGCTGCGCTCGG
TCGTTCGGCTGCGGCGAGCGGTATCAGCTCACTCAAAGGCGGTAATACGGTTATCCACAGAATCAGGGGA
TAACGCAGGAAAGAACATGTGAGCAAAAGGCCAGCAAAAGGCCAGGAACCGTAAAAAGGCCGCGTTGCTG
GCGTTTTTCCATAGGCTCCGCCCCCCTGACGAGCATCACAAAAATCGACGCTCAAGTCAGAGGTGGCGAA
ACCCGACAGGACTATAAAGATACCAGGCGTTTCCCCCTGGAAGCTCCCTCGTGCGCTCTCCTGTTCCGAC
CCTGCCGCTTACCGGATACCTGTCCGCCTTTCTCCCTTCGGGAAGCGTGGCGCTTTCTCATAGCTCACGC
TGTAGGTATCTCAGTTCGGTGTAGGTCGTTCGCTCCAAGCTGGGCTGTGTGCACGAACCCCCCGTTCAGC
CCGACCGCTGCGCCTTATCCGGTAACTATCGTCTTGAGTCCAACCCGGTAAGACACGACTTATCGCCACT
GGCAGCAGCCACTGGTAACAGGATTAGCAGAGCGAGGTATGTAGGCGGTGCTACAGAGTTCTTGAAGTGG
TGGCCTAACTACGGCTACACTAGAAGAACAGTATTTGGTATCTGCGCTCTGCTGAAGCCAGTTACCTTCG
GAAAAAGAGTTGGTAGCTCTTGATCCGGCAAACAAACCACCGCTGGTAGCGGTGGTTTTTTTGTTTGCAA
GCAGCAGATTACGCGCAGAAAAAAAGGATCTCAAGAAGATCCTTTGATCTTTTCTACGGGGTCTGACGCT
CAGTGGAACGAAAACTCACGTTAAGGGATTTTGGTCATGAGATTATCAAAAAGGATCTTCACCTAGATCC
TTTTAAATTAAAAATGAAGTTTTAAATCAATCTAAAGTATATATGAGTAAACTTGGTCTGACAGTTACCA
ATGCTTAATCAGTGAGGCACCTATCTCAGCGATCTGTCTATTTCGTTCATCCATAGTTGCCTGACTCGGG
GGGGGGGGGCGCTGAGGTCTGCCTCGTGAAGAAGGTGTTGCTGACTCATACCAGGCCTGAATCGCCCCAT
CATCCAGCCAGAAAGTGAGGGAGCCACGGTTGATGAGAGCTTTGTTGTAGGTGGACCAGTTGGTGATTTT
GAACTTTTGCTTTGCCACGGAACGGTCTGCGTTGTCGGGAAGATGCGTGATCTGATCCTTCAACTC
